Addgene plasmid #164596: pBEL2290
Purpose: Complementation plasmid for MlaD (G11F)
Depositing lab: Gira Bhabha & Damian Ekiert. Depositing organization: NYU Grossman School of Medicine. Publication: Structure of bacterial phospholipid transporter MlaFEDB with substrate bound. Coudray N, Isom GL, MacRae MR, Saiduddin MN, Bhabha G, Ekiert DC. Elife. 2020 Nov 25;9. pii: 62518. doi: 10.7554/eLife.62518. PubMed 33236984.
Backbone
  Vector backbone: pBAD-His
  Vector type: Bacterial Expression
Growth in bacteria
  Bacterial resistance: Ampicillin, 100 μg/mL
  Growth temperature: 37°C
  Growth strain: DH5alpha
  Copy number: High Copy
Gene/Insert
  Gene/Insert name: MlaFEDCB
  Species: E. coli
  Mutation: MlaF-(6xHis-MlaE)-MlaD(Gly11Phe)-MlaC-MlaB
  Cloning method: Gibson Cloning
Terms and licenses: Academic/Nonprofit Terms; Industry Terms: Not Available to Industry
How to cite: pBEL2290 was a gift from Gira Bhabha & Damian Ekiert (Addgene plasmid # 164596 ; http://n2t.net/addgene:164596 ; RRID:Addgene_164596)
