[The description below was written by a language model from this plasmid's Addgene catalogue record and pLannotate feature annotations shown in this document.]
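Description:
pBEL2290 is a bacterial expression plasmid built on the pBAD-His backbone that carries the E. coli mlaFEDCB operon with a point mutation in MlaD, and is intended as a complementation construct for testing the MlaD Gly11Phe variant. It is maintained in E. coli through a high-copy ColE1/pMB1-type origin and selected with ampicillin via the β-lactamase gene. An M13 phage origin is also present, along with non-functional remnants of pBR322 (fragments of bom, rop, the tetracycline resistance gene and its promoter) inherited from the backbone.

The payload is arranged as a single polycistronic unit downstream of the araBAD promoter, with the divergently transcribed araC regulator supplying arabinose-responsive control of expression. The five open reading frames follow in their operon order: mlaF (the ATPase that couples energy to transport), mlaE (the probable membrane translocation subunit, recorded as carrying an N-terminal 6xHis tag, although the tag is not annotated separately in the feature table), mlaD (the phospholipid-binding subunit, here with Gly11 replaced by Phe), mlaC (the periplasmic lipid carrier) and mlaB (which supports assembly and activity of the complex through MlaF). Transcription ends at the rrnB T1 and T2 terminators, which are preceded by a 5S rRNA segment from the same rrnB region.

Together these genes encode the MlaFEDB inner-membrane ABC transporter and its periplasmic partner, which maintain outer-membrane lipid asymmetry by retrograde phospholipid trafficking. Supplying the whole operon with one altered residue allows the functional consequence of the MlaD mutation to be assessed by complementation, presumably in an mla-deficient strain, though the record does not specify the strain or assay.
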