Features (pLannotate 1.2.2; 18 found; start..end, strand, type, name):
     10..294     +  promoter       araBAD promoter: araBAD; promoter of the L-arabinose operon of E. coli; the araC regulatory gene is transcribed in the opposite direction (Guzman et al., 1995)
    328..1134    +  CDS            mlaF: MLAF_ECOLI - Also known as yrbF. Experimental evidence at protein level: Swiss-Prot protein existence level 1. Part of the ABC transporter complex MlaFEDB, which is involved in a phospholipid transport pathway that maintains lipid asymmetry in the outer membrane by retrograde trafficking of phospholipids from the outer membrane to the inner membrane. Responsible for energy coupling to the transport system. From Escherichia coli (strain K12).
   1199..1978    +  CDS            mlaE (sequence withheld): MLAE_ECOLI - Also known as yrbE. Experimental evidence at protein level: Swiss-Prot protein existence level 1. Part of the ABC transporter complex MlaFEDB, which is involved in a phospholipid transport pathway that maintains lipid asymmetry in the outer membrane by retrograde trafficking of phospholipids from the outer membrane to the inner membrane. Probably responsible for the translocation of the substrate across the membrane. From Escherichia coli (strain K12).
   1986..2534    +  CDS            mlaD: MLAD_ECOLI - Also known as yrbD. Experimental evidence at protein level: Swiss-Prot protein existence level 1. Part of the ABC transporter complex MlaFEDB, which is involved in a phospholipid transport pathway that maintains lipid asymmetry in the outer membrane by retrograde trafficking of phospholipids from the outer membrane to the inner membrane (PubMed:19383799, PubMed:27529189). MlaD functions in substrate binding with strong affinity for phospholipids and modulates ATP hydrolytic activity of the complex (PubMed:27529189). From Escherichia coli (strain K12).
   2556..3188    +  CDS            mlaC (sequence withheld): MLAC_ECOLI - Also known as yrbC. Experimental evidence at protein level: Swiss-Prot protein existence level 1. Involved in a phospholipid transport pathway that maintains lipid asymmetry in the outer membrane by retrograde trafficking of phospholipids from the outer membrane to the inner membrane. May transfer phospholipid across the periplasmic space and deliver it to the MlaFEDB complex at the inner membrane. From Escherichia coli (strain K12).
   3191..3481    +  CDS            mlaB: MLAB_ECOLI - Also known as yrbB. Experimental evidence at protein level: Swiss-Prot protein existence level 1. Part of the ABC transporter complex MlaFEDB, which is involved in a phospholipid transport pathway that maintains lipid asymmetry in the outer membrane by retrograde trafficking of phospholipids from the outer membrane to the inner membrane (PubMed:19383799, PubMed:27529189). MlaB plays critical roles in both the assembly and activity of the complex. May act by modulating MlaF structure and stability (PubMed:27529189). From Escherichia coli (strain K12).
   3647..3762    +  ncRNA          5S rRNA: Accession: RF00001 - 5S ribosomal RNA
   3766..3852    +  terminator     rrnB T1 terminator: Escherichia coli rrnB; transcription terminator T1 from the E. coli rrnB gene
   3944..3971    +  terminator     rrnB T2 terminator: transcription terminator T2 from the E. coli rrnB gene
   3990..4081    +  promoter       AmpR promoter: bla
   4082..4942    +  CDS            AmpR: β-lactamase; bla; confers resistance to ampicillin, carbenicillin, and related antibiotics
   4984..5364    +  rep_origin     M13 ori (sequence partly withheld): M13 bacteriophage origin of replication; arrow indicates direction of (+) strand synthesis
   5550..6137    +  rep_origin     ori: high-copy-number ColE1/pMB1/pBR322/pUC origin of replication
   6323..6374    -  misc_feature   bom (fragment): basis of mobility region from pBR322
   6490..6529    -  CDS            rop (fragment): Rop protein, which maintains plasmids at low copy number; rop
   6530..6715    -  CDS            TcR (fragment): tetracycline efflux protein; tet; confers resistance to tetracycline
   6725..6743    +  promoter       tet promoter (fragment): E. coli promoter for tetracycline efflux protein gene
   6833..7711    -  CDS            araC: L-arabinose regulatory protein; araC
>Addgene plasmid #164596 | pBEL2290 | addgene full sequence | sequence record 326367 | Addgene NGS Result
CATTCAGAGAAGAAACCAATTGTCCATATTGCATCAGACATTGCCGTCACTGCGTCTTTTACTGGCTCTT
CTCGCTAACCAAACCGGTAACCCCGCTTATTAAAAGCATTCTGTAACAAAGCGGGACCAAAGCCATGACA
AAAACGCGTAACAAAAGTGTCTATAATCACGGCAGAAAAGTCCACATTGATTATTTGCACGGCGTCACAC
TTTGCTATGCCATAGCATTTTTATCCATAAGATTAGCGGATCCTACCTGACGCTTTTTATCGCAACTCTC
TACTGTTTCTCCATACCCGTTTTTTTGGGCTAGCCGAAGGGTGAATTATGGAGCAGTCTGTGGCGAATTT
AGTCGATATGCGCGATGTCAGTTTTACGCGTGGCAATCGCTGCATCTTCGATAATATTTCCCTGACCGTG
CCGCGAGGGAAGATCACGGCGATCATGGGGCCATCGGGCATCGGTAAAACGACGCTACTCCGTCTGATTG
GCGGGCAAATCGCACCAGATCATGGTGAGATCCTTTTCGATGGTGAGAATATTCCGGCGATGTCTCGTTC
GCGCCTGTATACAGTGCGCAAACGGATGAGCATGTTATTTCAGTCCGGGGCGTTGTTCACTGATATGAAC
GTATTTGACAACGTCGCCTATCCACTGCGCGAACATACCCAACTTCCCGCGCCATTGTTGCATAGTACGG
TGATGATGAAGCTGGAGGCCGTGGGGCTGCGTGGAGCGGCTAAACTAATGCCTTCTGAACTTTCCGGTGG
GATGGCGCGGCGTGCAGCGCTGGCGCGTGCGATTGCGCTGGAGCCGGATCTCATCATGTTTGATGAACCT
TTTGTTGGGCAAGATCCCATCACCATGGGCGTACTGGTGAAGCTGATTTCTGAGCTGAACAGCGCGCTGG
GCGTGACTTGTGTGGTGGTTTCTCACGATGTGCCGGAAGTGTTAAGTATTGCGGATCACGCCTGGATCCT
GGCGGACAAAAAAATTGTCGCTCATGGCAGTGCCCAGGCGTTGCAGGCGAATCCTGATCCGCGCGTACGT
CAGTTTCTGGACGGGATAGCTGACGGGCCTGTTCCGTTCCGCTATCCTGCCGGCGATTATCACGCTGATC
TTTTACCAGGGAGTTAAGCCACTCATGCATCACCACCATCACCATCAGCATCAACACGAAAATCTGTATT
TTCAGGGG
[780 nt withheld, positions 1199-1978]
TGAGTTCATGCAAACGAAAAAAAATGAAATTTGGGTGTTTATCTTTTTATTAGCAGCACTGCTGGCGGCG
CTGTTTGTTTGCCTGAAGGCGGCGAACGTGACGTCCATACGTACTGAACCGACCTACACGCTTTATGCGA
CGTTCGATAACATTGGCGGCCTGAAAGCGCGCTCTCCGGTCAGTATTGGTGGCGTTGTTGTGGGTCGGGT
GGCGGATATTACGCTGGACCCGAAAACCTATCTGCCGCGCGTAACGCTGGAAATTGAACAACGTTATAAC
CACATTCCAGATACCAGTTCGCTGAGCATTCGTACTTCCGGCCTGCTGGGGGAACAATATCTGGCATTAA
ACGTCGGTTTTGAAGACCCGGAACTGGGGACTGCTATCCTGAAGGATGGCGATACAATTCAGGACACTAA
GTCTGCGATGGTGCTGGAAGATCTCATTGGTCAGTTCCTTTACGGTAGTAAAGGCGATGACAATAAGAAT
AGTGGCGATGCGCCAGCTGCTGCGCCAGGTAATAATGAAACCACTGAACCTGTGGGTACAACGAAATAAT
TTCAGGAGAACCGACGC
[633 nt withheld, positions 2556-3188]
TAATGAGCGAGTCACTGAGCTGGATGCAGACGGGTGACACGCTGGCGTTATCCGGAGAGCTGGATCAGGA
CGTTTTGCTACCGCTTTGGGAAATGCGTGAGGAAGCGGTGAAGGGGATTACCTGCATCGATCTTAGCCGT
GTCTCCCGCGTGGATACGGGGGGACTGGCACTGCTGCTCCATCTTATCGATCTGGCGAAAAAGCAGGGCA
ACAATGTGACGCTTCAGGGGGTAAACGACAAAGTGTATACCCTGGCGAAATTGTATAATTTGCCTGCTGA
TGTTCTGCCTCGTTAAGGTACCAAATTCCAGAAAAGAGACGCTGAAAAGCGTCTTTTTTCGTTTTGGTCC
TGGTCTGAGGAATGGTTGTAAGCTTGGCTGTTTTGGCGGATGAGAGAAGATTTTCAGCCTGATACAGATT
AAATCAGAACGCAGAAGCGGTCTGATAAAACAGAATTTGCCTGGCGGCAGTAGCGCGGTGGTCCCACCTG
ACCCCATGCCGAACTCAGAAGTGAAACGCCGTAGCGCCGATGGTAGTGTGGGGTCTCCCCATGCGAGAGT
AGGGAACTGCCAGGCATCAAATAAAACGAAAGGCTCAGTCGAAAGACTGGGCCTTTCGTTTTATCTGTTG
TTTGTCGGTGAACGCTCTCCTGAGTAGGACAAATCCGCCGGGAGCGGATTTGAACGTTGCGAAGCAACGG
CCCGGAGGGTGGCGGGCAGGACGCCCGCCATAAACTGCCAGGCATCAAATTAAGCAGAAGGCCATCCTGA
CGGATGGCCTTTTTGCGTTTCTACAAACTCTTTTGTTTATTTTTCTAAATACATTCAAATATGTATCCGC
TCATGAGACAATAACCCTGATAAATGCTTCAATAATATTGAAAAAGGAAGAGTATGAGTATTCAACATTT
CCGTGTCGCCCTTATTCCCTTTTTTGCGGCATTTTGCCTTCCTGTTTTTGCTCACCCAGAAACGCTGGTG
AAAGTAAAAGATGCTGAAGATCAGTTGGGTGCACGAGTGGGTTACATCGAACTGGATCTCAACAGCGGTA
AGATCCTTGAGAGTTTTCGCCCCGAAGAACGTTTTCCAATGATGAGCACTTTTAAAGTTCTGCTATGTGG
CGCGGTATTATCCCGTGTTGACGCCGGGCAAGAGCAACTCGGTCGCCGCATACACTATTCTCAGAATGAC
TTGGTTGAGTACTCACCAGTCACAGAAAAGCATCTTACGGATGGCATGACAGTAAGAGAATTATGCAGTG
CTGCCATAACCATGAGTGATAACACTGCGGCCAACTTACTTCTGACAACGATCGGAGGACCGAAGGAGCT
AACCGCTTTTTTGCACAACATGGGGGATCATGTAACTCGCCTTGATCGTTGGGAACCGGAGCTGAATGAA
GCCATACCAAACGACGAGCGTGACACCACGATGCCTGCAGCAATGGCAACAACGTTGCGCAAACTATTAA
CTGGCGAACTACTTACTCTAGCTTCCCGGCAACAATTAATAGACTGGATGGAGGCGGATAAAGTTGCAGG
ACCACTTCTGCGCTCGGCCCTTCCGGCTGGCTGGTTTATTGCTGATAAATCTGGAGCCGGTGAGCGTGGG
TCTCGCGGTATCATTGCAGCACTGGGGCCAGATGGTAAGCCCTCCCGTATCGTAGTTATCTACACGACGG
GGAGTCAGGCAACTATGGATGAACGAAATAGACAGATCGCTGAGATAGGTGCCTCACTGATTAAGCATTG
GTAACTGTCAGACCAAGTTTACTCATATATACTTTAGATTGATT
[125 nt withheld, positions 4983-5107]
C
[141 nt withheld, positions 5109-5249]
CCTTTGACGTTGGAGTCCACGTTCTTT
[37 nt withheld, positions 5277-5313]
ACCCTATCTCGGGCTATTCTTTTGATTTATAAGGGATTTTGCCGATTTCGGCCTATTGGTTAAAAAATGA
GCTGATTTAACAAAAATTTAACGCGAATTTTAACAAAATATTAACGTTTACAATTTAAAAGGATCTAGGT
GAAGATCCTTTTTGATAATCTCATGACCAAAATCCCTTAACGTGAGTTTTCGTTCCACTGAGCGTCAGAC
CCCGTAGAAAAGATCAAAGGATCTTCTTGAGATCCTTTTTTTCTGCGCGTAATCTGCTGCTTGCAAACAA
AAAAACCACCGCTACCAGCGGTGGTTTGTTTGCCGGATCAAGAGCTACCAACTCTTTTTCCGAAGGTAAC
TGGCTCAGCAGAGCGCAGATACCAAATACTGTCCTTCTAGTGTAGCCGTAGTTAGGCCACCACTTCAAGA
ACTCTGTAGCACCGCCTACATACCTCGCTCTGCTAATCCTGTTACCAGTGGCTGCTGCCAGTGGCGATAA
GTCGTGTCTTACCGGGTTGGACTCAAGACGATAGTTACCGGATAAGGCGCAGCGGTCGGGCTGAACGGGG
GGTTCGTGCACACAGCCCAGCTTGGAGCGAACGACCTACACCGAACTGAGATACCTACAGCGTGAGCTAT
GAGAAAGCGCCACGCTTCCCGAAGGGAGAAAGGCGGACAGGTATCCGGTAAGCGGCAGGGTCGGAACAGG
AGAGCGCACGAGGGAGCTTCCAGGGGGAAACGCCTGGTATCTTTATAGTCCTGTCGGGTTTCGCCACCTC
TGACTTGAGCGTCGATTTTTGTGATGCTCGTCAGGGGGGCGGAGCCTATGGAAAAACGCCAGCAACGCGG
CCTTTTTACGGTTCCTGGCCTTTTGCTGGCCTTTTGCTCACATGTTCTTTCCTGCGTTATCCCCTGATTC
TGTGGATAACCGTATTACCGCCTTTGAGTGAGCTGATACCGCTCGCCGCAGCCGAACGACCGAGCGCAGC
GAGTCAGTGAGCGAGGAAGCGGAAGAGCGCCTGATGCGGTATTTTCTCCTTACGCATCTGTGCGGTATTT
CACACCGCATAGGGTCATGGCTGCGCCCCGACACCCGCCAACACCCGCTGACGCGCCCTGACGGGCTTGT
CTGCTCCCGGCATCCGCTTACAGACAAGCTGTGACCGTCTCCGGGAGCTGCATGTGTCAGAGGTTTTCAC
CGTCATCACCGAAACGCGCGAGGCAGAAGGAGATGGCGCCCAACAGTCCCCCGGCCACGGGGCCTGCCAC
CATACCCACGCCGAAACAAGCGCTCATGAGCCCGAAGTGGCGAGCCCGATCTTCCCCATCGGTGATGTCG
GCGATATAGGCGCCAGCAACCGCACCTGTGGCGCCGGTGATGCCGGCCACGATGCGTCCGGCGTAGAGGA
TCTGCTCATGTTTGACAGCTTATCATCGATGCATAATGTGCCTGTCAAATGGACGAAGCAGGGATTCTGC
AAACCCTATGCTACTCCGTCAAGCCGTCAATTGTCTGATTCGTTACCAATTATGACAACTTGACGGCTAC
ATCATTCACTTTTTCTTCACAACCGGCACGGAACTCGCTCGGGCTGGCCCCGGTGCATTTTTTAAATACC
CGCGAGAAATAGAGTTGATCGTCAAAACCAACATTGCGACCGACGGTGGCGATAGGCATCCGGGTGGTGC
TCAAAAGCAGCTTCGCCTGGCTGATACGTTGGTCCTCGCGCCAGCTTAAGACGCTAATCCCTAACTGCTG
GCGGAAAAGATGTGACAGACGCGACGGCGACAAGCAAACATGCTGTGCGACGCTGGCGATATCAAAATTG
CTGTCTGCCAGGTGATCGCTGATGTACTGACAAGCCTCGCGTACCCGATTATCCATCGGTGGATGGAGCG
ACTCGTTAATCGCTTCCATGCGCCGCAGTAACAATTGCTCAAGCAGATTTATCGCCAGCAGCTCCGAATA
GCGCCCTTCCCCTTGCCCGGCGTTAATGATTTGCCCAAACAGGTCGCTGAAATGCGGCTGGTGCGCTTCA
TCCGGGCGAAAGAACCCCGTATTGGCAAATATTGACGGCCAGTTAAGCCATTCATGCCAGTAGGCGCGCG
GACGAAAGTAAACCCACTGGTGATACCATTCGCGAGCCTCCGGATGACGACCGTAGTGATGAATCTCTCC
TGGCGGGAACAGCAAAATATCACCCGGTCGGCAAACAAATTCTCGTCCCTGATTTTTCACCACCCCCTGA
CCGCGAATGGTGAGATTGAGAATATAACCTTTCATTCCCAGCGGTCGGTCGATAAAAAAATCGAGATAAC
CGTTGGCCTCAATCGGCGTTAAACCCGCCACCAGATGGGCATTAAACGAGTATCCCGGCAGCAGGGGATC
ATTTTGCGCTTCAGCCATACTTTTCATACTCCCGC
